Addgene plasmid #230322: AiP13661 - pAAV-AiE0714h-minBG-SYFP2-P2A-3XFLAG-10aa-H2B-WPRE3-BGHpA (Alias: CN3661)
Purpose: AiE0714h is an enhancer sequence, designed to drive AAV-mediated transgene expression in specific populations of brain cells
Depositing lab: Allen Institute for Brain Science & Boaz Levi. Depositing organization: Allen Institute. Publication: A suite of enhancer AAVs and transgenic mouse lines for genetic access to cortical cell types. Ben-Simon Y, Hooper M, Narayan S, Daigle TL, Dwivedi D, Way SW, Oster A, Stafford DA, Mich JK, Taormina MJ, Martinez RA, Opitz-Araya X, Roth JR, Alexander JR, Allen S, Amster A, Arbuckle J, Ayala A, Baker PM, Bakken TE, Barcelli T, Barta S, Bendrick J, Bertagnolli D, Bielstein C, Bishwakarma P, Bowlus J, Boyer G, Brouner K, Casian B, Casper T, Chakka AB, Chakrabarty R, Chance RK, Chavan S, Clark M, Colbert K, Collman F, Daniel S, Departee M, DiValentin P, Donadio N, Dotson N, Egdorf T, Fliss T, Gabitto M, Garcia J, Gary A, Gasperini M, Gloe J, Goldy J, Gore BB, Graybuck L, Greisman N, Haeseleer F, Halterman C, Haradon Z, Hastings SD, Helback O, Ho W, Hockemeyer D, Huang C, Huff S, Hunker A, Johansen N, Jones D, Juneau Z, Kalmbach B, Kannan M, Khem S, Kussick E, Kutsal R, Larsen R, Lee C, Lee AY, Leibly M, Lenz GH, Li S, Liang E, Lusk N, Madigan Z, Malloy J, Malone J, McCue R, Melchor J, Mollenkopf T, Moosman S, Morin E, Newman D, Ng L, Ngo K, Omstead V, Otto S, Oyama A, Pena N, Pham T, Phillips E, Pom CA, Potekhina L, Ransford S, Ray PL, Rette D, Reynoldson C, Rimorin C, Rocha D, Ruiz A, Sanchez REA, Sawyer L, Sedeno-Cortes A, Sevigny JP, Shapovalova N, Shepard N, Shulga L, Sigler AR, Siverts L, Soliman S, Somasundaram S, Staats B, Stewart K, Szelenyi E, Tieu M, Trader C, Tran A, van Velthoven CTJ, Walker M, Wang Y, Weed N, Wirthlin M, Wood T, Wynalda B, Yao Z, Zhou T, Ariza J, Dee N, Reding M, Ronellenfitch K, Mufti S, Sunkin SM, Smith KA, Esposito L, Waters J, Thyagarajan B, Yao S, Lein ES, Zeng H, Levi BP, Ngai J, Ting JT, Tasic B. Cell. 2025 May 16:S0092-8674(25)00513-6. doi: 10.1016/j.cell.2025.05.002. PubMed 40403729.
Backbone
  Vector backbone: pAAV2
  Vector type: AAV
Growth in bacteria
  Bacterial resistance: Ampicillin, 100 μg/mL
  Growth temperature: 37°C
  Growth strain: NEB Stable
  Copy number: High Copy
Gene/Insert
  Gene/Insert name: SYFP2-P2A-3XFLAG-10aa-H2B
  Species: Synthetic
  Promoter: minBG
  Cloning method: Gibson Cloning
Terms and licenses: Academic/Nonprofit Terms; Industry Terms: Not Available to Industry
How to cite: AiP13661 - pAAV-AiE0714h-minBG-SYFP2-P2A-3XFLAG-10aa-H2B-WPRE3-BGHpA (Alias: CN3661) was a gift from Allen Institute for Brain Science & Boaz Levi (Addgene plasmid # 230322 ; http://n2t.net/addgene:230322 ; RRID:Addgene_230322)
