[The description below was written by a language model from this plasmid's Addgene catalogue record and pLannotate feature annotations shown in this document.]
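Description:
AiP13661 - pAAV-AiE0714h-minBG-SYFP2-P2A-3XFLAG-10aa-H2B-WPRE3-BGHpA (alias CN3661) is a 5,256 nt AAV transfer plasmid built on a pAAV2 backbone, intended for packaging a recombinant AAV genome that reports the activity of a candidate brain enhancer. In bacteria it is maintained through a high-copy ColE1/pUC-type origin and selected with ampicillin via the bla gene and its own promoter. An f1 phage origin and small remnants of the pBR322 bom and rop regions are also present in the backbone. The expression cassette is flanked by AAV2 inverted terminal repeats, which provide the signals for replication and encapsidation of the vector genome. The annotation detects one ITR in full and the other only as short fragments, which may simply reflect how hard these repeats are to sequence and annotate.

The payload places the AiE0714h enhancer upstream of minBG, a minimal promoter generally understood to be beta-globin derived. It has little activity on its own, so expression depends on the enhancer. Neither element is picked up in the automated feature table, though the unannotated stretch between the fragmentary ITR and SYFP2 is where they would lie. The transcript encodes the monomeric yellow fluorescent protein SYFP2, a P2A self-cleaving peptide, and human histone H2B carrying an N-terminal 3xFLAG tag joined by a 10-amino-acid linker. One message should therefore yield free SYFP2 that fills the cell and a chromatin-bound, epitope-tagged histone that marks nuclei. A shortened WPRE (WPRE3) enhances transcript stability and expression, and the bovine growth hormone polyadenylation signal terminates the message. The record states that the enhancer is designed to drive AAV-mediated transgene expression in specific brain cell populations, but it does not name the population targeted.
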