Features (pLannotate 1.2.2; 16 found; start..end, strand, type, name):
    110..826     +  CDS            SYFP2: SYFP2 is a basic (constitutively fluorescent) yellow fluorescent protein published in 2006, derived from Aequorea victoria. It is reported to be a very rapidly-maturing monomer with moderate acid sensitivity.
    905..970     +  CDS            3xFLAG: three tandem FLAG® epitope tags, followed by an enterokinase cleavage site
   1001..1378    +  CDS            H2B: human histone H2B; HIST1H2BJ
   1412..1569    +  misc_feature   WPRE (fragment): woodchuck hepatitis virus posttranscriptional regulatory element
   1575..1655    +  misc_feature   WPRE (fragment): woodchuck hepatitis virus posttranscriptional regulatory element
   1672..1783    +  polyA_signal   bGH poly(A) signal: bovine growth hormone polyadenylation signal
   1901..2041    +  repeat_region  AAV2 ITR: inverted terminal repeat of adeno-associated virus serotype 2 inverted
   2046..2097    -  misc_feature   bom (fragment): basis of mobility region from pBR322
   2116..2571    +  rep_origin     f1 ori (sequence partly withheld): f1 bacteriophage origin of replication; arrow indicates direction of (+) strand synthesis
   2572..2621    -  misc_feature   bom (fragment): basis of mobility region from pBR322
   2723..2758    -  CDS            rop (fragment): Rop protein, which maintains plasmids at low copy number; rop
   2853..2957    +  promoter       AmpR promoter: bla
   2958..3818    +  CDS            AmpR: β-lactamase; bla; confers resistance to ampicillin, carbenicillin, and related antibiotics
   3989..4577    +  rep_origin     ori: high-copy-number ColE1/pMB1/pBR322/pUC origin of replication
   4650..4677    +  repeat_region  AAV2 ITR (fragment): inverted terminal repeat of adeno-associated virus serotype 2 inverted
   4706..4733    +  repeat_region  AAV2 ITR (fragment): inverted terminal repeat of adeno-associated virus serotype 2 inverted
>Addgene plasmid #230322 | AiP13661 - pAAV-AiE0714h-minBG-SYFP2-P2A-3XFLAG-10aa-H2B-WPRE3-BGHpA (Alias: CN3661) | addgene full sequence | sequence record 470741 | Addgene NGS Result
GGAGAGGAGGGAGCTCGGGCTGGGCATAAAAGTCAGGGCAGAGCCATCTATTGCTTACATTTGCTTCTGG
GATCCAGATCTTTCGAAGCTAGCGCTACCGGTCGCCACCATGGTCTCCAAGGGCGAGGAGCTGTTCACCG
GGGTGGTGCCCATCCTGGTCGAGCTGGACGGCGATGTCAACGGCCACAAGTTCAGCGTGTCCGGCGAGGG
CGAGGGCGATGCCACCTACGGCAAGCTGACCCTGAAGCTGATCTGCACCACCGGCAAGCTGCCCGTGCCC
TGGCCCACCCTCGTGACCACCCTGGGCTACGGCGTGCAGTGCTTCGCCCGCTACCCCGACCACATGAAGC
AGCACGACTTCTTCAAGTCCGCCATGCCCGAAGGCTACGTCCAGGAGCGCACCATCTTCTTCAAAGACGA
CGGCAACTACAAGACCCGCGCCGAGGTGAAGTTCGAGGGCGACACCCTGGTGAACCGCATCGAGCTGAAG
GGCATCGACTTCAAGGAGGACGGCAACATCCTGGGGCACAAGCTGGAGTACAACTACAACAGCCACAACG
TCTATATCACCGCCGACAAGCAGAAGAACGGCATCAAGGCCAACTTCAAGATCCGCCACAACATCGAGGA
CGGCGGCGTGCAGCTCGCCGACCACTACCAGCAGAACACCCCCATCGGCGACGGCCCCGTGCTGCTGCCC
GACAACCACTACCTGAGCTACCAGTCCAAGCTGAGCAAAGACCCCAACGAGAAGCGCGATCACATGGTCC
TGCTGGAGTTCGTGACCGCCGCCGGGATCACTCTCGGCATGGACGAGCTGTACAAGGGCTCTGGTGCTAC
CAACTTCTCACTGTTGAAACAGGCAGGGGATGTAGAGGAGAATCCAGGGCCTGGTGCTAGTGGAGACTAC
AAAGACCATGACGGAGATTATAAAGATCATGACATCGATTACAAGGATGACGATGACAAGTCCGGACTCA
GATCTGGAGGCTCCGGAGGCCCAGAGCCAGCGAAGTCTGCTCCCGCCCCGAAAAAGGGCTCCAAGAAGGC
GGTGACTAAGGCGCAGAAGAAAGGCGGCAAGAAGCGCAAGCGCAGCCGCAAGGAGAGCTATTCCATCTAT
GTGTACAAGGTTCTGAAGCAGGTCCACCCTGACACCGGCATTTCGTCCAAGGCCATGGGCATCATGAATT
CGTTTGTGAACGACATTTTCGAGCGCATCGCAGGAGAGGCTTCCCGCCTGGCGCATTACAACAAGCGCTC
GACCATCACCTCCCGGGAGATCCAGACGGCCGTGCGCCTGCTGCTGCCTGGGGAGTTGGCCAAGCACGCC
GTGTCCGAGGGTACTAAGGCCATCACCAAGTACACCAGCGCTAAGTAATGAGGCGCGCCGCGGCCGCGAA
TTCGATATCATAATCAACCTCTGGATTACAAAATTTGTGAAAGATTGACTGGTATTCTTAACTATGTTGC
TCCTTTTACGCTATGTGGATACGCTGCTTTAATGCCTTTGTATCATGCTATTGCTTCCCGTATGGCTTTC
ATTTTCTCCTCCTTGTATAAATCCTGGTTAGTTCTTGCCACGGCGGAACTCATCGCCGCCTGCCTTGCCC
GCTGCTGGACAGGGGCTCGGCTGTTGGGCACTGACAATTCCGTGGCTCGAGAGATCTTCGACTGTGCCTT
CTAGTTGCCAGCCATCTGTTGTTTGCCCCTCCCCCGTGCCTTCCTTGACCCTGGAAGGTGCCACTCCCAC
TGTCCTTTCCTAATAAAATGAGGAAATTGCATCGCATTGTCTGAGTAGGTGTCATTCTATTCTGGGGGGT
GGGGTGGGGCAGGACAGCAAGGGGGAGGATTGGGAAGACAATAGCAGGCATGAGATCTCACGTGCGGACC
GAGCGGCCGCAGGAACCCCTAGTGATGGAGTTGGCCACTCCCTCTCTGCGCGCTCGCTCGCTCACTGAGG
CCGGGCGACCAAAGGTCGCCCGACGCCCGGGCTTTGCCCGGGCGGCCTCAGTGAGCGAGCGAGCGCGCAG
CTGCCTGCAGGGGCGCCTGATGCGGTATTTTCTCCTTACGCATCTGTGCGGTATTTCACACCGCATA
[95 nt withheld, positions 2098-2192]
T
[46 nt withheld, positions 2194-2239]
C
[141 nt withheld, positions 2241-2381]
CCTTTGACGTTGGAGTCCACGTTCTTT
[37 nt withheld, positions 2409-2445]
ACTCTATCTCGGGCTATTCTTTTGATTTATAAGGGATTTTGCCGATTTCGGTCTATTGGTTAAAAAATGA
GCTGATTTAACAAAAATTTAACGCGAATTTTAACAAAATATTAACGTTTACAATTTTATGGTGCACTCTC
AGTACAATCTGCTCTGATGCCGCATAGTTAAGCCAGCCCCGACACCCGCCAACACCCGCTGACGCGCCCT
GACGGGCTTGTCTGCTCCCGGCATCCGCTTACAGACAAGCTGTGACCGTCTCCGGGAGCTGCATGTGTCA
GAGGTTTTCACCGTCATCACCGAAACGCGCGAGACGAAAGGGCCTCGTGATACGCCTATTTTTATAGGTT
AATGTCATGATAATAATGGTTTCTTAGACGTCAGGTGGCACTTTTCGGGGAAATGTGCGCGGAACCCCTA
TTTGTTTATTTTTCTAAATACATTCAAATATGTATCCGCTCATGAGACAATAACCCTGATAAATGCTTCA
ATAATATTGAAAAAGGAAGAGTATGAGTATTCAACATTTCCGTGTCGCCCTTATTCCCTTTTTTGCGGCA
TTTTGCCTTCCTGTTTTTGCTCACCCAGAAACGCTGGTGAAAGTAAAAGATGCTGAAGATCAGTTGGGTG
CACGAGTGGGTTACATCGAACTGGATCTCAACAGCGGTAAGATCCTTGAGAGTTTTCGCCCCGAAGAACG
TTTTCCAATGATGAGCACTTTTAAAGTTCTGCTATGTGGCGCGGTATTATCCCGTATTGACGCCGGGCAA
GAGCAACTCGGTCGCCGCATACACTATTCTCAGAATGACTTGGTTGAGTACTCACCAGTCACAGAAAAGC
ATCTTACGGATGGCATGACAGTAAGAGAATTATGCAGTGCTGCCATAACCATGAGTGATAACACTGCGGC
CAACTTACTTCTGACAACGATCGGAGGACCGAAGGAGCTAACCGCTTTTTTGCACAACATGGGGGATCAT
GTAACTCGCCTTGATCGTTGGGAACCGGAGCTGAATGAAGCCATACCAAACGACGAGCGTGACACCACGA
TGCCTGTAGCAATGGCAACAACGTTGCGCAAACTATTAACTGGCGAACTACTTACTCTAGCTTCCCGGCA
ACAATTAATAGACTGGATGGAGGCGGATAAAGTTGCAGGACCACTTCTGCGCTCGGCCCTTCCGGCTGGC
TGGTTTATTGCTGATAAATCTGGAGCCGGTGAGCGTGGGTCTCGCGGTATCATTGCAGCACTGGGGCCAG
ATGGTAAGCCCTCCCGTATCGTAGTTATCTACACGACGGGGAGTCAGGCAACTATGGATGAACGAAATAG
ACAGATCGCTGAGATAGGTGCCTCACTGATTAAGCATTGGTAACTGTCAGACCAAGTTTACTCATATATA
CTTTAGATTGATTTAAAACTTCATTTTTAATTTAAAAGGATCTAGGTGAAGATCCTTTTTGATAATCTCA
TGACCAAAATCCCTTAACGTGAGTTTTCGTTCCACTGAGCGTCAGACCCCGTAGAAAAGATCAAAGGATC
TTCTTGAGATCCTTTTTTTCTGCGCGTAATCTGCTGCTTGCAAACAAAAAAACCACCGCTACCAGCGGTG
GTTTGTTTGCCGGATCAAGAGCTACCAACTCTTTTTCCGAAGGTAACTGGCTTCAGCAGAGCGCAGATAC
CAAATACTGTTCTTCTAGTGTAGCCGTAGTTAGGCCACCACTTCAAGAACTCTGTAGCACCGCCTACATA
CCTCGCTCTGCTAATCCTGTTACCAGTGGCTGCTGCCAGTGGCGATAAGTCGTGTCTTACCGGGTTGGAC
TCAAGACGATAGTTACCGGATAAGGCGCAGCGGTCGGGCTGAACGGGGGGTTCGTGCACACAGCCCAGCT
TGGAGCGAACGACCTACACCGAACTGAGATACCTACAGCGTGAGCTATGAGAAAGCGCCACGCTTCCCGA
AGGGAGAAAGGCGGACAGGTATCCGGTAAGCGGCAGGGTCGGAACAGGAGAGCGCACGAGGGAGCTTCCA
GGGGGAAACGCCTGGTATCTTTATAGTCCTGTCGGGTTTCGCCACCTCTGACTTGAGCGTCGATTTTTGT
GATGCTCGTCAGGGGGGCGGAGCCTATGGAAAAACGCCAGCAACGCGGCCTTTTTACGGTTCCTGGCCTT
TTGCTGGCCTTTTGCTCACATGTCCTGCAGGCAGCTGCGCGCTCGCTCGCTCACTGAGGCCGCCCGGGCG
TCGGGCGACCTTTGGTCGCCCGGCCTCAGTGAGCGAGCGAGCGCGCAGAGAGGGAGTGGCCAACTCCATC
ACTAGGGGTTCCTGCGGCCGCACGCGTCATAGGTGGAACAGCAGGAAGCATCTAGAGCCATCTCAGAGGG
AGCCTTCTGCTTCCAGAAATAAATTCACACATTCACAGGTGCTTCCTGTTTTTTCAAACACCTTGCCCAC
CTTCTGCACACCAAGCGTGGATTCTGCAAAACGTGAGCCCAACAGGAAGCTGCCTGCAATTTCAGGTAGC
TTTTCTGACTCTTAAAGAGATCTCAAGTATACCTTCAGAGAAATGCCAGCAAAAACTGTAGTCATTTGGG
AAGGAATAAGCCTGGAAGAAAAAGATACAACGAACTAGCACAACGAGGGTGAGAACATTTTTCATGAAAA
TGCTGTTTGTAAATTACATTTTTAAACAAATAAATGTGTTTTCTTTAGGTTTTTAGCTCCTGTGGGTGGA
ATTAGGAGAACCAACTGTAAGTGGGTGGTGTTTGTCATATCTCTGCTGTGAGGGAGGAAGAAGAAGGAGG
AAGGCTGGGGT
